>Addgene plasmid #141923 | TFORF2102 | addgene full sequence | sequence record 454924 | Addgene NGS Result
TTAATGTAGTCTTATGCAATACTCTTGTAGTCTTGCAACATGGTAACGATGAGTTAGCAACATGCCTTAC
AAGGAGAGAAAAAGCACCGTGCATGCCGATTGGTGGAAGTAAGGTGGTACGATCGTGCCTTATTAGGAAG
GCAACAGACGGGTCTGACATGGATTGGACGAACCACTGAATTGCCGCATTGCAGAGATATTGTATTTAAG
TGCCTAGCTCGATACATAAACGGGTCTCTCTGGTTAGACCAGATCTGAGCCTGGGAGCTCTCTGGCTAAC
TAGGGAACCCACTGCTTAAGCCTCAATAAAGCTTGCCTTGAGTGCTTCAAGTAGTGTGTGCCCGTCTGTT
GTGTGACTCTGGTAACTAGAGATCCCTCAGACCCTTTTAGTCAGTGTGGAAAATCTCTAGCAGTGGCGCC
CGAACAGGGACTTGAAAGCGAAAGGGAAACCAGAGGAGCTCTCTCGACGCAGGACTCGGCTTGCTGAAGC
GCGCACGGCAAGAGGCGAGGGGCGGCGACTGGTGAGTACGCCAAAAATTTTGACTAGCGGAGGCTAGAAG
GAGAGAGATGGGTGCGAGAGCGTCAGTATTAAGCGGGGGAGAATTAGATCGCGATGGGAAAAAATTCGGT
TAAGGCCAGGGGGAAAGAAAAAATATAAATTAAAACATATAGTATGGGCAAGCAGGGAGCTAGAACGATT
CGCAGTTAATCCTGGCCTGTTAGAAACATCAGAAGGCTGTAGACAAATACTGGGACAGCTACAACCATCC
CTTCAGACAGGATCAGAAGAACTTAGATCATTATATAATACAGTAGCAACCCTCTATTGTGTGCATCAAA
GGATAGAGATAAAAGACACCAAGGAAGCTTTAGACAAGATAGAGGAAGAGCAAAACAAAAGTAAGACCAC
CGCACAGCAAGCGGCCGCTGATCTTCAGACCTGGAGGAGGAGATATGAGGGACAATTGGAGAAGTGAATT
ATATAAATATAAAGTAGTAAAAATTGAACCATTAGGAGTAGCACCCACCAAGGCAAAGAGAAGAGTGGTG
CAGAGAGAAAAAAGAGCAGTGGGAATAGGAGCTTTGTTCCTTGGGTTCTTGGGAGCAGCAGGAAGCACTA
TGGGCGCAGCGTCAATGACGCTGACGGTACAGGCCAGACAATTATTGTCTGGTATAGTGCAGCAGCAGAA
CAATTTGCTGAGGGCTATTGAGGCGCAACAGCATCTGTTGCAACTCACAGTCTGGGGCATCAAGCAGCTC
CAGGCAAGAATCCTGGCTGTGGAAAGATACCTAAAGGATCAACAGCTCCTGGGGATTTGGGGTTGCTCTG
GAAAACTCATTTGCACCACTGCTGTGCCTTGGAATGCTAGTTGGAGTAATAAATCTCTGGAACAGATTTG
GAATCACACGACCTGGATGGAGTGGGACAGAGAAATTAACAATTACACAAGCTTAATACACTCCTTAATT
GAAGAATCGCAAAACCAGCAAGAAAAGAATGAACAAGAATTATTGGAATTAGATAAATGGGCAAGTTTGT
GGAATTGGTTTAACATAACAAATTGGCTGTGGTATATAAAATTATTCATAATGATAGTAGGAGGCTTGGT
AGGTTTAAGAATAGTTTTTGCTGTACTTTCTATAGTGAATAGAGTTAGGCAGGGATATTCACCATTATCG
TTTCAGACCCACCTCCCAACCCCGAGGGGACCCATGCATTGCATCTCAATTAGTCAGCAACCAGGTGTGG
AAAGTCCCCAGGCTCCCCAGCAGGCAGAAGTATGCAAAGCATGCGTCTCAATTAGTCAGCAACCATAGTC
CCGCCCCTAACTCCGCCCATCCCGCCCCTAACTCCGCCCAGTTCCGCCCATTCTCCGCCCCATGGCTGAC
TAATTTTTTTTATTTATGCAGAGGCCGAGGCCGCCTCGGCCTCTGAGCTATTCCAGAAGTAGTGAGGAGG
CTTTTTTGGAGGCCTAGGCTTTTGCAAAAAGCTTTCTAGAGGTACCACCGGAGCTTACCATGACCGAGTA
CAAGCCCACGGTGCGCCTCGCCACCCGCGACGACGTCCCCAGGGCCGTACGCACCCTCGCCGCCGCGTTC
GCCGACTACCCCGCCACGCGCCACACCGTCGATCCGGACCGCCACATCGAGCGGGTCACCGAGCTGCAAG
AACTCTTCCTCACGCGCGTCGGGCTCGACATCGGCAAGGTGTGGGTCGCGGACGACGGCGCCGCCGTGGC
GGTCTGGACCACGCCGGAGAGCGTCGAAGCGGGGGCGGTGTTCGCCGAGATCGGCCCGCGCATGGCCGAG
TTGAGCGGTTCCCGGCTGGCCGCGCAGCAACAGATGGAAGGCCTCCTGGCGCCGCACCGGCCCAAGGAGC
CCGCGTGGTTCCTGGCCACCGTCGGCGTCTCGCCCGACCACCAGGGCAAGGGTCTGGGCAGCGCCGTCGT
GCTCCCCGGAGTGGAGGCGGCCGAGCGCGCCGGGGTGCCCGCCTTCCTGGAGACCTCCGCGCCCCGCAAC
CTCCCCTTCTACGAGCGGCTCGGCTTCACCGTCACCGCCGACGTCGAGGTGCCCGAAGGACCGCGCACCT
GGTGCATGACCCGCAAGCCCGGTGCCAGTTAACGAATTCTAGATCTTGAGACAAATGGCAGTATTCATCC
ACAATTTTAAAAGAAAAGGGGGGATTGGGGGGTACAGTGCAGGGGAAAGAATAGTAGACATAATAGCAAC
AGACATACAAACTAAAGAATTACAAAAACAAATTACAAAAATTCAAAATTTTCGGGTTTATTACAGGGAC
AGCAGAGATCCACTTTGGCGCCGGCTCGAGGCCTGCAGGTGCAAAGATGGATAAAGTTTTAAACAGAGAG
GAATCTTTGCAGCTAATGGACCTTCTAGGTCTTGAAAGGAGTGGGAATTGGCTCCGGTGCCCGTCAGTGG
GCAGAGCGCACATCGCCCACAGTCCCCGAGAAGTTGGGGGGAGGGGTCGGCAATTGAACCGGTGCCTAGA
GAAGGTGGCGCGGGGTAAACTGGGAAAGTGATGTCGTGTACTGGCTCCGCCTTTTTCCCGAGGGTGGGGG
AGAACCGTATATAAGTGCAGTAGTCGCCGTGAACGTTCTTTTTCGCAACGGGTTTGCCGCCAGAACACAG
GTAAGTGCCGTGTGTGGTTCCCGCGGGCCTGGCCTCTTTACGGGTTATGGCCCTTGCGTGCCTTGAATTA
CTTCCACCTGGCTGCAGTACGTGATTCTTGATCCCGAGCTTCGGGTTGGAAGTGGGTGGGAGAGTTCGAG
GCCTTGCGCTTAAGGAGCCCCTTCGCCTCGTGCTTGAGTTGAGGCCTGGCCTGGGCGCTGGGGCCGCCGC
GTGCGAATCTGGTGGCACCTTCGCGCCTGTCTCGCTGCTTTCGATAAGTCTCTAGCCATTTAAAATTTTT
GATGACCTGCTGCGACGCTTTTTTTCTGGCAAGATAGTCTTGTAAATGCGGGCCAAGATCTGCACACTGG
TATTTCGGTTTTTGGGGCCGCGGGCGGCGACGGGGCCCGTGCGTCCCAGCGCACATGTTCGGCGAGGCGG
GGCCTGCGAGCGCGGCCACCGAGAATCGGACGGGGGTAGTCTCAAGCTGGCCGGCCTGCTCTGGTGCCTG
GCCTCGCGCCGCCGTGTATCGCCCCGCCCTGGGCGGCAAGGCTGGCCCGGTCGGCACCAGTTGCGTGAGC
GGAAAGATGGCCGCTTCCCGGCCCTGCTGCAGGGAGCTCAAAATGGAGGACGCGGCGCTCGGGAGAGCGG
GCGGGTGAGTCACCCACACAAAGGAAAAGGGCCTTTCCGTCCTCAGCCGTCGCTTCATGTGACTCCACGG
AGTACCGGGCGCCGTCCAGGCACCTCGATTAGTTCTCGAGCTTTTGGAGTACGTCGTCTTTAGGTTGGGG
GGAGGGGTTTTATGCGATGGAGTTTCCCCACACTGAGTGGGTGGAGACTGAAGTTAGGCCAGCTTGGCAC
TTGATGTAATTCTCCTTGGAATTTGCCCTTTTTGAGTTTGGATCTTGGTTCATTCTCAAGCCTCAGACAG
TGGTTCAAAGTTTTTTTCTTCCATTTCAGGTGTCGTGAGGCTAGCACCGCCACCATGTTCGTCAAATCCG
AGACCTTGGAGTTGAAGGAGGAAGAGGACGTGTTAGTGCTGCTCGGATCGGCCTCCCCCGCCTTGGCGGC
CCTGACCCCGCTGTCATCCAGCGCCGACGAAGAAGAGGAGGAGGAGCCGGGCGCGTCAGGCGGGGCGCGT
CGGCAGCGCGGGGCTGAGGCCGGGCAGGGGGCGCGGGGCGGCGTGGCTGCGGGTGCGGAGGGCTGCCGGC
CCGCACGGCTGCTGGGTCTGGTACACGATTGCAAACGGCGCCCTTCCCGGGCGCGGGCCGTCTCCCGAGG
CGCCAAGACGGCCGAGACGGTGCAGCGCATCAAGAAGACCCGTAGACTGAAGGCCAACAACCGCGAGCGA
AACCGCATGCACAACCTCAACGCGGCACTGGACGCGCTGCGCGAGGTGCTCCCCACGTTCCCCGAGGACG
CCAAGCTCACCAAGATCGAGACCCTGCGCTTCGCCCACAACTACATCTGGGCACTCACCGAGACCCTGCG
CCTGGCGGATCACTGCGGGGGCGGCGGCGGGGGCCTGCCGGGGGCGCTCTTCTCCGAGGCAGTGTTGCTG
AGCCCGGGAGGAGCCAGCGCCGCCCTGAGCAGCAGCGGAGACAGCCCCTCGCCCGCCTCCACGTGGAGTT
GCACCAACAGCCCCGCGCCGTCCTCCTCCGTGTCCTCCAATTCCACCTCCCCCTACAGCTGCACTTTATC
GCCCGCCAGCCCGGCCGGGTCAGACATGGACTATTGGCAGCCCCCACCTCCCGACAAGCACCGCTATGCA
CCTCACCTCCCCATAGCCAGGGATTGTATCTAGTAATGAACTAGTCCGTAACTTGAAAGTATTTCGATTT
CTTGGCTTTATATATCTTGTGGAAAGGACGAGCTAAGTCTACTTACAATGTCAATACGCGTTAAGTCGAC
AATCAACCTCTGGATTACAAAATTTGTGAAAGATTGACTGGTATTCTTAACTATGTTGCTCCTTTTACGC
TATGTGGATACGCTGCTTTAATGCCTTTGTATCATGCTATTGCTTCCCGTATGGCTTTCATTTTCTCCTC
CTTGTATAAATCCTGGTTGCTGTCTCTTTATGAGGAGTTGTGGCCCGTTGTCAGGCAACGTGGCGTGGTG
TGCACTGTGTTTGCTGACGCAACCCCCACTGGTTGGGGCATTGCCACCACCTGTCAGCTCCTTTCCGGGA
CTTTCGCTTTCCCCCTCCCTATTGCCACGGCGGAACTCATCGCCGCCTGCCTTGCCCGCTGCTGGACAGG
GGCTCGGCTGTTGGGCACTGACAATTCCGTGGTGTTGTCGGGGAAATCATCGTCCTTTCCTTGGCTGCTC
GCCTGTGTTGCCACCTGGATTCTGCGCGGGACGTCCTTCTGCTACGTCCCTTCGGCCCTCAATCCAGCGG
ACCTTCCTTCCCGCGGCCTGCTGCCGGCTCTGCGGCCTCTTCCGCGTCTTCGCCTTCGCCCTCAGACGAG
TCGGATCTCCCTTTGGGCCGCCTCCCCGCGTCGACTTTAAGACCAATGACTTACAAGGCAGCTGTAGATC
TTAGCCACTTTTTAAAAGAAAAGGGGGGACTGGAAGGGCTAATTCACTCCCAACGAAGACAAGATCTGCT
TTTTGCTTGTACTGGGTCTCTCTGGTTAGACCAGATCTGAGCCTGGGAGCTCTCTGGCTAACTAGGGAAC
CCACTGCTTAAGCCTCAATAAAGCTTGCCTTGAGTGCTTCAAGTAGTGTGTGCCCGTCTGTTGTGTGACT
CTGGTAACTAGAGATCCCTCAGACCCTTTTAGTCAGTGTGGAAAATCTCTAGCAGTACGTATAGTAGTTC
ATGTCATCTTATTATTCAGTATTTATAACTTGCAAAGAAATGAATATCAGAGAGTGAGAGGAACTTGTTT
ATTGCAGCTTATAATGGTTACAAATAAAGCAATAGCATCACAAATTTCACAAATAAAGCATTTTTTTCAC
TGCATTCTAGTTGTGGTTTGTCCAAACTCATCAATGTATCTTATCATGTCTGGCTCTAGCTATCCCGCCC
CTAACTCCGCCCATCCCGCCCCTAACTCCGCCCAGTTCCGCCCATTCTCCGCCCCATGGCTGACTAATTT
TTTTTATTTATGCAGAGGCCGAGGCCGCCTCGGCCTCTGAGCTATTCCAGAAGTAGTGAGGAGGCTTTTT
TGGAGGCCTAGGGACGTACCCAATTCGCCCTATAGTGAGTCGTATTACGCGCGCTCACTGGCCGTCGTTT
TACAACGTCGTGACTGGGAAAACCCTGGCGTTACCCAACTTAATCGCCTTGCAGCACATCCCCCTTTCGC
CAGCTGGCGTAATAGCGAAGAGGCCCGCACCGATCGCCCTTCCCAACAGTTGCGCAGCCTGAATGGCGAA
TGGG
[124 nt withheld, positions 6515-6638]
C
[91 nt withheld, positions 6640-6730]
A
[49 nt withheld, positions 6732-6780]
CCTTTGACGTTGGAGTCCACGTTCTTT
[37 nt withheld, positions 6808-6844]
ACCCTATCTCGGTCTATTCTTTTGATTTATAAGGGATTTTGCCGATTTCGGCCTATTGGTTAAAAAATGA
GCTGATTTAACAAAAATTTAACGCGAATTTTAACAAAATATTAACGCTTACAATTTAGGTGGCACTTTTC
GGGGAAATGTGCGCGGAACCCCTATTTGTTTATTTTTCTAAATACATTCAAATATGTATCCGCTCATGAG
ACAATAACCCTGATAAATGCTTCAATAATATTGAAAAAGGAAGAGTATGAGTATTCAACATTTCCGTGTC
GCCCTTATTCCCTTTTTTGCGGCATTTTGCCTTCCTGTTTTTGCTCACCCAGAAACGCTGGTGAAAGTAA
AAGATGCTGAAGATCAGTTGGGTGCACGAGTGGGTTACATCGAACTGGATCTCAACAGCGGTAAGATCCT
TGAGAGTTTTCGCCCCGAAGAACGTTTTCCAATGATGAGCACTTTTAAAGTTCTGCTATGTGGCGCGGTA
TTATCCCGTATTGACGCCGGGCAAGAGCAACTCGGTCGCCGCATACACTATTCTCAGAATGACTTGGTTG
AGTACTCACCAGTCACAGAAAAGCATCTTACGGATGGCATGACAGTAAGAGAATTATGCAGTGCTGCCAT
AACCATGAGTGATAACACTGCGGCCAACTTACTTCTGACAACGATCGGAGGACCGAAGGAGCTAACCGCT
TTTTTGCACAACATGGGGGATCATGTAACTCGCCTTGATCGTTGGGAACCGGAGCTGAATGAAGCCATAC
CAAACGACGAGCGTGACACCACGATGCCTGTAGCAATGGCAACAACGTTGCGCAAACTATTAACTGGCGA
ACTACTTACTCTAGCTTCCCGGCAACAATTAATAGACTGGATGGAGGCGGATAAAGTTGCAGGACCACTT
CTGCGCTCGGCCCTTCCGGCTGGCTGGTTTATTGCTGATAAATCTGGAGCCGGTGAGCGTGGGTCTCGCG
GTATCATTGCAGCACTGGGGCCAGATGGTAAGCCCTCCCGTATCGTAGTTATCTACACGACGGGGAGTCA
GGCAACTATGGATGAACGAAATAGACAGATCGCTGAGATAGGTGCCTCACTGATTAAGCATTGGTAACTG
TCAGACCAAGTTTACTCATATATACTTTAGATTGATTTAAAACTTCATTTTTAATTTAAAAGGATCTAGG
TGAAGATCCTTTTTGATAATCTCATGACCAAAATCCCTTAACGTGAGTTTTCGTTCCACTGAGCGTCAGA
CCCCGTAGAAAAGATCAAAGGATCTTCTTGAGATCCTTTTTTTCTGCGCGTAATCTGCTGCTTGCAAACA
AAAAAACCACCGCTACCAGCGGTGGTTTGTTTGCCGGATCAAGAGCTACCAACTCTTTTTCCGAAGGTAA
CTGGCTTCAGCAGAGCGCAGATACCAAATACTGTTCTTCTAGTGTAGCCGTAGTTAGGCCACCACTTCAA
GAACTCTGTAGCACCGCCTACATACCTCGCTCTGCTAATCCTGTTACCAGTGGCTGCTGCCAGTGGCGAT
AAGTCGTGTCTTACCGGGTTGGACTCAAGACGATAGTTACCGGATAAGGCGCAGCGGTCGGGCTGAACGG
GGGGTTCGTGCACACAGCCCAGCTTGGAGCGAACGACCTACACCGAACTGAGATACCTACAGCGTGAGCT
ATGAGAAAGCGCCACGCTTCCCGAAGGGAGAAAGGCGGACAGGTATCCGGTAAGCGGCAGGGTCGGAACA
GGAGAGCGCACGAGGGAGCTTCCAGGGGGAAACGCCTGGTATCTTTATAGTCCTGTCGGGTTTCGCCACC
TCTGACTTGAGCGTCGATTTTTGTGATGCTCGTCAGGGGGGCGGAGCCTATGGAAAAACGCCAGCAACGC
GGCCTTTTTACGGTTCCTGGCCTTTTGCTGGCCTTTTGCTCACATGTTCTTTCCTGCGTTATCCCCTGAT
TCTGTGGATAACCGTATTACCGCCTTTGAGTGAGCTGATACCGCTCGCCGCAGCCGAACGACCGAGCGCA
GCGAGTCAGTGAGCGAGGAAGCGGAAGAGCGCCCAATACGCAAACCGCCTCTCCCCGCGCGTTGGCCGAT
TCATTAATGCAGCTGGCACGACAGGTTTCCCGACTGGAAAGCGGGCAGTGAGCGCAACGCAATTAATGTG
AGTTAGCTCACTCATTAGGCACCCCAGGCTTTACACTTTATGCTTCCGGCTCGTATGTTGTGTGGAATTG
TGAGCGGATAACAATTTCACACAGGAAACAGCTATGACCATGATTACGCCAAGCGCGCAATTAACCCTCA
CTAAAGGGAACAAAAGCTGGAGCTGCAAGC
Features (pLannotate 1.2.2; 31 found; start..end, strand, type, name):
      5..231     +  promoter       RSV promoter: Rous sarcoma virus enhancer/promoter
    232..412     +  LTR            5' LTR (truncated): truncated 5' long terminal repeat (LTR) from HIV-1
    459..584     +  misc_feature   HIV-1 Ψ: packaging signal of human immunodeficiency virus type 1
    568..931     +  CDS            HIV-1 gag (fragment): gag protein from human immunodeficiency virus 1; gag
   1077..1310    +  misc_feature   RRE: The Rev response element (RRE) of HIV-1 allows for Rev-dependent mRNA export from the nucleus to the cytoplasm.
   1687..1713    +  CDS            Rev (fragment): human immunodeficiency virus 1 (HIV-1) Rev protein; rev; enhances nuclear export of unspliced and incompletely spliced viral mRNAs
   1720..1743    +  promoter       SV40 promoter (fragment): SV40 early promoter
   1744..1815    +  promoter       SV40 promoter (fragment): SV40 enhancer and early promoter
   1839..1974    +  rep_origin     SV40 ori: SV40 origin of replication
   2020..2616    +  CDS            PuroR (fragment): puromycin N-acetyltransferase; pac from Streptomyces; confers resistance to puromycin
   2665..2782    +  misc_feature   cPPT/CTS: central polypurine tract and central termination sequence of HIV-1
   2847..2913    +  CDS            small t antigen (fragment): SV40 (simian virus 40) small t antigen
   2920..4098    +  promoter       EF-1α promoter: strong constitutive promoter for human elongation factor EF-1α
   4115..4930    +  CDS            NEUROG2: NGN2_HUMAN - Also known as ATOH4, BHLHA8, NGN2. Experimental evidence at protein level: Swiss-Prot protein existence level 1. Transcriptional regulator. Involved in neuronal differentiation. Activates transcription by binding to the E box (5'- CANNTG-3'). From Homo sapiens (Human).
   4946..4999    +  promoter       U6 promoter (fragment): RNA polymerase III promoter for human U6 snRNA
   5041..5629    +  misc_feature   WPRE: woodchuck hepatitis virus posttranscriptional regulatory element
   5680..5699    +  misc_feature   cPPT/CTS (fragment): central polypurine tract and central termination sequence of HIV-1
   5701..5934    +  LTR            3' LTR (ΔU3): self-inactivating 3' long terminal repeat (LTR) from HIV-1
   6012..6133    +  polyA_signal   SV40 poly(A) signal: SV40 polyadenylation signal
   6173..6308    +  rep_origin     SV40 ori: SV40 origin of replication
   6329..6347    -  promoter       T7 promoter: promoter for bacteriophage T7 RNA polymerase
   6355..6510    +  CDS            lacZα (fragment): LacZα fragment of β-galactosidase; lacZ fragment
   6515..6943    +  rep_origin     f1 ori (sequence partly withheld): f1 bacteriophage origin of replication; arrow indicates direction of (+) strand synthesis
   6996..7100    +  promoter       AmpR promoter: bla
   7101..7961    +  CDS            AmpR: β-lactamase; bla; confers resistance to ampicillin, carbenicillin, and related antibiotics
   8132..8720    +  rep_origin     ori: high-copy-number ColE1/pMB1/pBR322/pUC origin of replication
   8903..8995    +  CDS            lacI (fragment): lac repressor; lacI; The lac repressor binds to the lac operator to inhibit transcription in E. coli. This inhibition can be relieved by adding lactose or isopropyl-β-D-thiogalactopyranoside (IPTG).
   9008..9029    +  protein_bind   CAP binding site: CAP binding activates transcription in the presence of cAMP. E. coli catabolite activator protein
   9044..9074    +  promoter       lac promoter: promoter for the E. coli lac operon
   9082..9098    +  protein_bind   lac operator: The lac repressor binds to the lac operator to inhibit transcription in E. coli. This inhibition can be relieved by adding lactose or isopropyl-β-D-thiogalactopyranoside (IPTG). lac repressor encoded by lacI
   9143..9161    +  promoter       T3 promoter: promoter for bacteriophage T3 RNA polymerase
