[The description below was written by a language model from this plasmid's Addgene catalogue record and pLannotate feature annotations shown in this document.]
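Description:
TFORF2102 is a third-generation-style, self-inactivating lentiviral expression plasmid built on the pLX_TRC317 backbone. It carries the human proneural bHLH transcription factor NEUROG2 (NGN2) as one member of a barcoded transcription factor ORF collection. In bacteria it is maintained through a high-copy ColE1/pUC origin and selected with ampicillin via the bla gene. An f1 origin and remnants of a lac/lacZα cloning region, flanked by T7 and T3 promoters, are also annotated in the plasmid backbone. The depositor notes that the plasmid can recombine, as is common for constructs carrying repeated LTRs.

The viral genome is transcribed from an RSV promoter fused to a truncated HIV-1 5' LTR. This is followed by the Ψ packaging signal with a gag fragment, the Rev response element for Rev-dependent nuclear export, and a cPPT/CTS element. The genome ends in a ΔU3 3' LTR that inactivates LTR promoter activity after integration, with an SV40 polyadenylation signal downstream. Two expression units sit between the LTRs. An SV40 early promoter drives puromycin N-acetyltransferase for selecting transduced mammalian cells. A full-length EF-1α promoter drives the NEUROG2 coding sequence, with a WPRE downstream to enhance transcript stability and expression. The record states that each ORF in the collection is paired with a unique 24-bp barcode, but this barcode is not annotated as a feature in the table. A short U6-promoter-like fragment lies between the ORF and the WPRE, and its function is not stated.

The construct is intended for lentiviral overexpression of NEUROG2. The barcode allows the factor to be identified in pooled screens, such as those studying directed differentiation.
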