Addgene plasmid #141923: TFORF2102
Purpose: Lentiviral vector for overexpressing transcription factor ORFs with unique 24-bp barcodes. Barcodes facilitate identification of transcription factors in pooled screens.
Depositing lab: Feng Zhang. Depositing organization: Broad Institute. Publication: A transcription factor atlas of directed differentiation. Joung J, Ma S, Tay T, Geiger-Schuller KR, Kirchgatterer PC, Verdine VK, Guo B, Arias-Garcia MA, Allen WE, Singh A, Kuksenko O, Abudayyeh OO, Gootenberg JS, Fu Z, Macrae RK, Buenrostro JD, Regev A, Zhang F. Cell. 2023 Jan 5;186(1):209-229.e26. doi: 10.1016/j.cell.2022.11.026. PubMed 36608654.
Backbone
  Vector backbone: pLX_TRC317
  Backbone manufacturer: Broad Institute Genetic Perturbation Platform
  Backbone size w/o insert (bp): 8264
  Vector type: Mammalian Expression, Lentiviral
  Selectable markers: Puromycin
Growth in bacteria
  Bacterial resistance: Ampicillin, 100 μg/mL
  Growth temperature: 30°C
  Growth strain: NEB Stable
  Copy number: High Copy
Gene/Insert
  Gene/Insert name: NEUROG2
  Species: H. sapiens (human)
  Insert size (bp): 920
  Entrez Gene: NEUROG2 (a.k.a. Atoh4, Math4A, NGN2, bHLHa8, ngn-2)
  Promoter: EF1a
  Cloning method: Unknown
  Sequencing primers: 5′ GGGTGGAGACTGAAGTTAGGCCAG; 3′ CACATAGCGTAAAAGGAGCAACATAG
Terms and licenses: Academic/Nonprofit Terms; Industry Terms: Not Available to Industry
Depositor comments: NM_024019,ENST00000313341 . The transcription factor ORF portion of this plasmid was synthesized by Genewiz. Please test multiple small colonies in case of plasmid recombination. To make this collection available in a timely manner, a portion of this collection was not fully sequenced by Addgene. If an Addgene verified full plasmid sequence is not available, please contact us prior to placing an order to request the full sequence.
How to cite: TFORF2102 was a gift from Feng Zhang (Addgene plasmid # 141923 ; http://n2t.net/addgene:141923 ; RRID:Addgene_141923)
