>Addgene plasmid #141923 | TFORF2102 | depositor partial sequence | sequence record 277906 | Insert
ACCGCCACCATGTTCGTCAAATCCGAGACCTTGGAGTTGAAGGAGGAAGAGGACGTGTTAGTGCTGCTCG
GATCGGCCTCCCCCGCCTTGGCGGCCCTGACCCCGCTGTCATCCAGCGCCGACGAAGAAGAGGAGGAGGA
GCCGGGCGCGTCAGGCGGGGCGCGTCGGCAGCGCGGGGCTGAGGCCGGGCAGGGGGCGCGGGGCGGCGTG
GCTGCGGGTGCGGAGGGCTGCCGGCCCGCACGGCTGCTGGGTCTGGTACACGATTGCAAACGGCGCCCTT
CCCGGGCGCGGGCCGTCTCCCGAGGCGCCAAGACGGCCGAGACGGTGCAGCGCATCAAGAAGACCCGTAG
ACTGAAGGCCAACAACCGCGAGCGAAACCGCATGCACAACCTCAACGCGGCACTGGACGCGCTGCGCGAG
GTGCTCCCCACGTTCCCCGAGGACGCCAAGCTCACCAAGATCGAGACCCTGCGCTTCGCCCACAACTACA
TCTGGGCACTCACCGAGACCCTGCGCCTGGCGGATCACTGCGGGGGCGGCGGCGGGGGCCTGCCGGGGGC
GCTCTTCTCCGAGGCAGTGTTGCTGAGCCCGGGAGGAGCCAGCGCCGCCCTGAGCAGCAGCGGAGACAGC
CCCTCGCCCGCCTCCACGTGGAGTTGCACCAACAGCCCCGCGCCGTCCTCCTCCGTGTCCTCCAATTCCA
CCTCCCCCTACAGCTGCACTTTATCGCCCGCCAGCCCGGCCGGGTCAGACATGGACTATTGGCAGCCCCC
ACCTCCCGACAAGCACCGCTATGCACCTCACCTCCCCATAGCCAGGGATTGTATCTAGTAATGAACTAGT
CCGTAACTTGAAAGTATTTCGATTTCTTGGCTTTATATATCTTGTGGAAAGGACGAGCTAAGTCTACTTA
CAATGTCAAT
