>Addgene plasmid #141923 | TFORF2102 | depositor partial sequence | sequence record 277907 | Barcode
GCTAAGTCTACTTACAATGTCAAT
